>Addgene plasmid #207089 | ATM N-terminal sgRNA | addgene full sequence | sequence record 431774 | Addgene NGS Result
CATGTGAGGGCCTATTTCCCATGATTCCTTCATATTTGCATATACGATACAAGGCTGTTAGAGAGATAAT
TGGAATTAATTTGACTGTAAACACAAAGATATTAGTACAAAATACGTGACGTAGAAAGTAATAATTTCTT
GGGTAGTTTGCAGTTTTAAAATTATGTTTTAAAATGGACTATCATATGCTTACCGTAACTTGAAAGTATT
TCGATTTCTTGGCTTTATATATCTTGTGGAAAGGACGAAACACCGATCATTAAGTACTAGACTCAGTTTT
AGAGCTAGAAATAGCAAGTTAAAATAAGGCTAGTCCGTTATCAACTTGAAAAAGTGGCACCGAGTCGGTG
CTTTTTTGTTTTAGAGCTAGAAATAGCAAGTTAAAATAAGGCTAGTCCGTTTTTAGCGCGTGCGCCAATT
CTGCAGACAAATGGCTCTAGAGGTACCCGTTACATAACTTACGGTAAATGGCCCGCCTGGCTGACCGCCC
AACGACCCCCGCCCATTGACGTCAATAGTAACGCCAATAGGGACTTTCCATTGACGTCAATGGGTGGAGT
ATTTACGGTAAACTGCCCACTTGGCAGTACATCAAGTGTATCATATGCCAAGTACGCCCCCTATTGACGT
CAATGACGGTAAATGGCCCGCCTGGCATTGTGCCCAGTACATGACCTTATGGGACTTTCCTACTTGGCAG
TACATCTACGTATTAGTCATCGCTATTACCATGGTCGAGGTGAGCCCCACGTTCTGCTTCACTCTCCCCA
TCTCCCCCCCCTCCCCACCCCCAATTTTGTATTTATTTATTTTTTAATTATTTTGTGCAGCGATGGGGGS
GGGGGGGGGGGGGGGCGCGCGCCAGGCGGGGCGGGGCGGGGCGAGGGGCGGGGCGGGGCGAGGCGGAGAG
GTGCGGCGGCAGCCAATCAGAGCGGCGCGCTCCGAAAGTTTCCTTTTATGGCGAGGCGGCGGCGGCGGCG
GCCCTATAAAAAGCGAAGCGCGCGGCGGGCGGGAGTCGCTGCGCGCTGCCTTCGCCCCGTGCCCCGCTCC
GCCGCCGCCTCGCGCCGCCCGCCCCGGCTCTGACTGACCGCGTTACTCCCACAGGTGAGCGGGCGGGACG
GCCCTTCTCCTCCGGGCTGTAATTAGCTGAGCAAGAGGTAAGGGTTTAAGGGATGGTTGGTTGGTGGGGT
ATTAATGTTTAATTACCTGGAGCACCTGCCTGAAATCACTTTTTTTCAGGTTGGACCGGTGCCACCATGG
ACTATAAGGACCACGACGGAGACTACAAGGATCATGATATTGATTACAAAGACGATGACGATAAGATGGC
CCCAAAGAAGAAGCGGAAGGTCGGTATCCACGGAGTCCCAGCAGCCGACAAGAAGTACAGCATCGGCCTG
GACATCGGCACCAACTCTGTGGGCTGGGCCGTGATCACCGACGAGTACAAGGTGCCCAGCAAGAAATTCA
AGGTGCTGGGCAACACCGACCGGCACAGCATCAAGAAGAACCTGATCGGAGCCCTGCTGTTCGACAGCGG
CGAAACAGCCGAGGCCACCCGGCTGAAGAGAACCGCCAGAAGAAGATACACCAGACGGAAGAACCGGATC
TGCTATCTGCAAGAGATCTTCAGCAACGAGATGGCCAAGGTGGACGACAGCTTCTTCCACAGACTGGAAG
AGTCCTTCCTGGTGGAAGAGGATAAGAAGCACGAGCGGCACCCCATCTTCGGCAACATCGTGGACGAGGT
GGCCTACCACGAGAAGTACCCCACCATCTACCACCTGAGAAAGAAACTGGTGGACAGCACCGACAAGGCC
GACCTGCGGCTGATCTATCTGGCCCTGGCCCACATGATCAAGTTCCGGGGCCACTTCCTGATCGAGGGCG
ACCTGAACCCCGACAACAGCGACGTGGACAAGCTGTTCATCCAGCTGGTGCAGACCTACAACCAGCTGTT
CGAGGAAAACCCCATCAACGCCAGCGGCGTGGACGCCAAGGCCATCCTGTCTGCCAGACTGAGCAAGAGC
AGACGGCTGGAAAATCTGATCGCCCAGCTGCCCGGCGAGAAGAAGAATGGCCTGTTCGGAAACCTGATTG
CCCTGAGCCTGGGCCTGACCCCCAACTTCAAGAGCAACTTCGACCTGGCCGAGGATGCCAAACTGCAGCT
GAGCAAGGACACCTACGACGACGACCTGGACAACCTGCTGGCCCAGATCGGCGACCAGTACGCCGACCTG
TTTCTGGCCGCCAAGAACCTGTCCGACGCCATCCTGCTGAGCGACATCCTGAGAGTGAACACCGAGATCA
CCAAGGCCCCCCTGAGCGCCTCTATGATCAAGAGATACGACGAGCACCACCAGGACCTGACCCTGCTGAA
AGCTCTCGTGCGGCAGCAGCTGCCTGAGAAGTACAAAGAGATTTTCTTCGACCAGAGCAAGAACGGCTAC
GCCGGCTACATTGACGGCGGAGCCAGCCAGGAAGAGTTCTACAAGTTCATCAAGCCCATCCTGGAAAAGA
TGGACGGCACCGAGGAACTGCTCGTGAAGCTGAACAGAGAGGACCTGCTGCGGAAGCAGCGGACCTTCGA
CAACGGCAGCATCCCCCACCAGATCCACCTGGGAGAGCTGCACGCCATTCTGCGGCGGCAGGAAGATTTT
TACCCATTCCTGAAGGACAACCGGGAAAAGATCGAGAAGATCCTGACCTTCCGCATCCCCTACTACGTGG
GCCCTCTGGCCAGGGGAAACAGCAGATTCGCCTGGATGACCAGAAAGAGCGAGGAAACCATCACCCCCTG
GAACTTCGAGGAAGTGGTGGACAAGGGCGCTTCCGCCCAGAGCTTCATCGAGCGGATGACCAACTTCGAT
AAGAACCTGCCCAACGAGAAGGTGCTGCCCAAGCACAGCCTGCTGTACGAGTACTTCACCGTGTATAACG
AGCTGACCAAAGTGAAATACGTGACCGAGGGAATGAGAAAGCCCGCCTTCCTGAGCGGCGAGCAGAAAAA
GGCCATCGTGGACCTGCTGTTCAAGACCAACCGGAAAGTGACCGTGAAGCAGCTGAAAGAGGACTACTTC
AAGAAAATCGAGTGCTTCGACTCCGTGGAAATCTCCGGCGTGGAAGATCGGTTCAACGCCTCCCTGGGCA
CATACCACGATCTGCTGAAAATTATCAAGGACAAGGACTTCCTGGACAATGAGGAAAACGAGGACATTCT
GGAAGATATCGTGCTGACCCTGACACTGTTTGAGGACAGAGAGATGATCGAGGAACGGCTGAAAACCTAT
GCCCACCTGTTCGACGACAAAGTGATGAAGCAGCTGAAGCGGCGGAGATACACCGGCTGGGGCAGGCTGA
GCCGGAAGCTGATCAACGGCATCCGGGACAAGCAGTCCGGCAAGACAATCCTGGATTTCCTGAAGTCCGA
CGGCTTCGCCAACAGAAACTTCATGCAGCTGATCCACGACGACAGCCTGACCTTTAAAGAGGACATCCAG
AAAGCCCAGGTGTCCGGCCAGGGCGATAGCCTGCACGAGCACATTGCCAATCTGGCCGGCAGCCCCGCCA
TTAAGAAGGGCATCCTGCAGACAGTGAAGGTGGTGGACGAGCTCGTGAAAGTGATGGGCCGGCACAAGCC
CGAGAACATCGTGATCGAAATGGCCAGAGAGAACCAGACCACCCAGAAGGGACAGAAGAACAGCCGCGAG
AGAATGAAGCGGATCGAAGAGGGCATCAAAGAGCTGGGCAGCCAGATCCTGAAAGAACACCCCGTGGAAA
ACACCCAGCTGCAGAACGAGAAGCTGTACCTGTACTACCTGCAGAATGGGCGGGATATGTACGTGGACCA
GGAACTGGACATCAACCGGCTGTCCGACTACGATGTGGACCATATCGTGCCTCAGAGCTTTCTGAAGGAC
GACTCCATCGACAACAAGGTGCTGACCAGAAGCGACAAGAACCGGGGCAAGAGCGACAACGTGCCCTCCG
AAGAGGTCGTGAAGAAGATGAAGAACTACTGGCGGCAGCTGCTGAACGCCAAGCTGATTACCCAGAGAAA
GTTCGACAATCTGACCAAGGCCGAGAGAGGCGGCCTGAGCGAACTGGATAAGGCCGGCTTCATCAAGAGA
CAGCTGGTGGAAACCCGGCAGATCACAAAGCACGTGGCACAGATCCTGGACTCCCGGATGAACACTAAGT
ACGACGAGAATGACAAGCTGATCCGGGAAGTGAAAGTGATCACCCTGAAGTCCAAGCTGGTGTCCGATTT
CCGGAAGGATTTCCAGTTTTACAAAGTGCGCGAGATCAACAACTACCACCACGCCCACGACGCCTACCTG
AACGCCGTCGTGGGAACCGCCCTGATCAAAAAGTACCCTAAGCTGGAAAGCGAGTTCGTGTACGGCGACT
ACAAGGTGTACGACGTGCGGAAGATGATCGCCAAGAGCGAGCAGGAAATCGGCAAGGCTACCGCCAAGTA
CTTCTTCTACAGCAACATCATGAACTTTTTCAAGACCGAGATTACCCTGGCCAACGGCGAGATCCGGAAG
CGGCCTCTGATCGAGACAAACGGCGAAACCGGGGAGATCGTGTGGGATAAGGGCCGGGATTTTGCCACCG
TGCGGAAAGTGCTGAGCATGCCCCAAGTGAATATCGTGAAAAAGACCGAGGTGCAGACAGGCGGCTTCAG
CAAAGAGTCTATCCTGCCCAAGAGGAACAGCGATAAGCTGATCGCCAGAAAGAAGGACTGGGACCCTAAG
AAGTACGGCGGCTTCGACAGCCCCACCGTGGCCTATTCTGTGCTGGTGGTGGCCAAAGTGGAAAAGGGCA
AGTCCAAGAAACTGAAGAGTGTGAAAGAGCTGCTGGGGATCACCATCATGGAAAGAAGCAGCTTCGAGAA
GAATCCCATCGACTTTCTGGAAGCCAAGGGCTACAAAGAAGTGAAAAAGGACCTGATCATCAAGCTGCCT
AAGTACTCCCTGTTCGAGCTGGAAAACGGCCGGAAGAGAATGCTGGCCTCTGCCGGCGAACTGCAGAAGG
GAAACGAACTGGCCCTGCCCTCCAAATATGTGAACTTCCTGTACCTGGCCAGCCACTATGAGAAGCTGAA
GGGCTCCCCCGAGGATAATGAGCAGAAACAGCTGTTTGTGGAACAGCACAAGCACTACCTGGACGAGATC
ATCGAGCAGATCAGCGAGTTCTCCAAGAGAGTGATCCTGGCCGACGCTAATCTGGACAAAGTGCTGTCCG
CCTACAACAAGCACCGGGATAAGCCCATCAGAGAGCAGGCCGAGAATATCATCCACCTGTTTACCCTGAC
CAATCTGGGAGCCCCTGCCGCCTTCAAGTACTTTGACACCACCATCGACCGGAAGAGGTACACCAGCACC
AAAGAGGTGCTGGACGCCACCCTGATCCACCAGAGCATCACCGGCCTGTACGAGACACGGATCGACCTGT
CTCAGCTGGGAGGCGACAAAAGGCCGGCGGCCACGAAAAAGGCCGGCCAGGCAAAAAAGAAAAAGTAAGA
ATTCCTAGAGCTCGCTGATCAGCCTCGACTGTGCCTTCTAGTTGCCAGCCATCTGTTGTTTGCCCCTCCC
CCGTGCCTTCCTTGACCCTGGAAGGTGCCACTCCCACTGTCCTTTCCTAATAAAATGAGGAAATTGCATC
GCATTGTCTGAGTAGGTGTCATTCTATTCTGGGGGGTGGGGTGGGGCAGGACAGCAAGGGGGAGGATTGG
GAAGAGAATAGCAGGCATGCTGGGGAGCGGCCGCAGGAACCCCTAGTGATGGAGTTGGCCACTCCCTCTC
TGCGCGCTCGCTCGCTCACTGAGGCCGGGCGACCAAAGGTCGCCCGACGCCCGGGCTTTGCCCGGGCGGC
CTCAGTGAGCGAGCGAGCGCGCAGCTGCCTGCAGGGGCGCCTGATGCGGTATTTTCTCCTTACGCATCTG
TGCGGTATTTCACACCGCATA
[95 nt withheld, positions 5972-6066]
T
[46 nt withheld, positions 6068-6113]
C
[141 nt withheld, positions 6115-6255]
CCTTTGACGTTGGAGTCCACGTTCTTT
[37 nt withheld, positions 6283-6319]
ACTCTATCTCGGGCTATTCTTTTGATTTATAAGGGATTTTGCCGATTTCGGTCTATTGGTTAAAAAATGA
GCTGATTTAACAAAAATTTAACGCGAATTTTAACAAAATATTAACGTTTACAATTTTATGGTGCACTCTC
AGTACAATCTGCTCTGATGCCGCATAGTTAAGCCAGCCCCGACACCCGCCAACACCCGCTGACGCGCCCT
GACGGGCTTGTCTGCTCCCGGCATCCGCTTACAGACAAGCTGTGACCGTCTCCGGGAGCTGCATGTGTCA
GAGGTTTTCACCGTCATCACCGAAACGCGCGAGACGAAAGGGCCTCGTGATACGCCTATTTTTATAGGTT
AATGTCATGATAATAATGGTTTCTTAGACGTCAGGTGGCACTTTTCGGGGAAATGTGCGCGGAACCCCTA
TTTGTTTATTTTTCTAAATACATTCAAATATGTATCCGCTCATGAGACAATAACCCTGATAAATGCTTCA
ATAATATTGAAAAAGGAAGAGTATGAGTATTCAACATTTCCGTGTCGCCCTTATTCCCTTTTTTGCGGCA
TTTTGCCTTCCTGTTTTTGCTCACCCAGAAACGCTGGTGAAAGTAAAAGATGCTGAAGATCAGTTGGGTG
CACGAGTGGGTTACATCGAACTGGATCTCAACAGCGGTAAGATCCTTGAGAGTTTTCGCCCCGAAGAACG
TTTTCCAATGATGAGCACTTTTAAAGTTCTGCTATGTGGCGCGGTATTATCCCGTATTGACGCCGGGCAA
GAGCAACTCGGTCGCCGCATACACTATTCTCAGAATGACTTGGTTGAGTACTCACCAGTCACAGAAAAGC
ATCTTACGGATGGCATGACAGTAAGAGAATTATGCAGTGCTGCCATAACCATGAGTGATAACACTGCGGC
CAACTTACTTCTGACAACGATCGGAGGACCGAAGGAGCTAACCGCTTTTTTGCACAACATGGGGGATCAT
GTAACTCGCCTTGATCGTTGGGAACCGGAGCTGAATGAAGCCATACCAAACGACGAGCGTGACACCACGA
TGCCTGTAGCAATGGCAACAACGTTGCGCAAACTATTAACTGGCGAACTACTTACTCTAGCTTCCCGGCA
ACAATTAATAGACTGGATGGAGGCGGATAAAGTTGCAGGACCACTTCTGCGCTCGGCCCTTCCGGCTGGC
TGGTTTATTGCTGATAAATCTGGAGCCGGTGAGCGTGGAAGCCGCGGTATCATTGCAGCACTGGGGCCAG
ATGGTAAGCCCTCCCGTATCGTAGTTATCTACACGACGGGGAGTCAGGCAACTATGGATGAACGAAATAG
ACAGATCGCTGAGATAGGTGCCTCACTGATTAAGCATTGGTAACTGTCAGACCAAGTTTACTCATATATA
CTTTAGATTGATTTAAAACTTCATTTTTAATTTAAAAGGATCTAGGTGAAGATCCTTTTTGATAATCTCA
TGACCAAAATCCCTTAACGTGAGTTTTCGTTCCACTGAGCGTCAGACCCCGTAGAAAAGATCAAAGGATC
TTCTTGAGATCCTTTTTTTCTGCGCGTAATCTGCTGCTTGCAAACAAAAAAACCACCGCTACCAGCGGTG
GTTTGTTTGCCGGATCAAGAGCTACCAACTCTTTTTCCGAAGGTAACTGGCTTCAGCAGAGCGCAGATAC
CAAATACTGTTCTTCTAGTGTAGCCGTAGTTAGGCCACCACTTCAAGAACTCTGTAGCACCGCCTACATA
CCTCGCTCTGCTAATCCTGTTACCAGTGGCTGCTGCCAGTGGCGATAAGTCGTGTCTTACCGGGTTGGAC
TCAAGACGATAGTTACCGGATAAGGCGCAGCGGTCGGGCTGAACGGGGGGTTCGTGCACACAGCCCAGCT
TGGAGCGAACGACCTACACCGAACTGAGATACCTACAGCGTGAGCTATGAGAAAGCGCCACGCTTCCCGA
AGGGAGAAAGGCGGACAGGTATCCGGTAAGCGGCAGGGTCGGAACAGGAGAGCGCACGAGGGAGCTTCCA
GGGGGAAACGCCTGGTATCTTTATAGTCCTGTCGGGTTTCGCCACCTCTGACTTGAGCGTCGATTTTTGT
GATGCTCGTCAGGGGGGCGGAGCCTATGGAAAAACGCCAGCAACGCGGCCTTTTTACGGTTCCTGGCCTT
TTGCTGGCCTTTTGCTCA
Features (pLannotate 1.2.2; 18 found; start..end, strand, type, name):
      6..246     +  promoter       U6 promoter: RNA polymerase III promoter for human U6 snRNA
    276..351     +  misc_RNA       gRNA scaffold: guide RNA scaffold for the Streptococcus pyogenes CRISPR/Cas9 system
    358..401     +  misc_RNA       gRNA scaffold (fragment): guide RNA scaffold for the Streptococcus pyogenes CRISPR/Cas9 system
    448..733     +  enhancer       CMV enhancer: human cytomegalovirus immediate early enhancer; contains an 18-bp deletion relative to the standard CMV enhancer
    735..1011    +  promoter       chicken β-actin promoter: No description available
   1012..1239    +  intron         hybrid intron: hybrid between chicken β-actin (CBA) and minute virus of mice (MMV) introns (Gray et al., 2011)
   1377..2978    +  CDS            Cas9(N): N-terminal portion of Streptococcus pyogenes Cas9 (Zetsche et al., 2015)
   2979..5477    +  CDS            Cas9(C): C-terminal portion of Streptococcus pyogenes Cas9 (Zetsche et al., 2015)
   5478..5525    +  CDS            nucleoplasmin NLS: bipartite nuclear localization signal from nucleoplasmin
   5559..5670    +  polyA_signal   bGH poly(A) signal: bovine growth hormone polyadenylation signal
   5775..5915    +  repeat_region  AAV2 ITR: inverted terminal repeat of adeno-associated virus serotype 2 inverted
   5920..5971    -  misc_feature   bom (fragment): basis of mobility region from pBR322
   5990..6445    +  rep_origin     f1 ori (sequence partly withheld): f1 bacteriophage origin of replication; arrow indicates direction of (+) strand synthesis
   6446..6495    -  misc_feature   bom (fragment): basis of mobility region from pBR322
   6597..6632    -  CDS            rop (fragment): Rop protein, which maintains plasmids at low copy number; rop
   6727..6831    +  promoter       AmpR promoter: bla
   6832..7692    +  CDS            AmpR: β-lactamase; bla; confers resistance to ampicillin, carbenicillin, and related antibiotics
   7863..8451    +  rep_origin     ori: high-copy-number ColE1/pMB1/pBR322/pUC origin of replication
