[The description below was written by a language model from this plasmid's Addgene catalogue record and pLannotate feature annotations shown in this document.]
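Description:
ATM N-terminal sgRNA is a pX330-based mammalian expression plasmid that delivers both components of the Streptococcus pyogenes CRISPR/Cas9 system from a single vector, programmed to cut at the human ATM locus. It is propagated in E. coli as a high-copy plasmid through a ColE1/pUC-type origin and selected with ampicillin via the β-lactamase (AmpR) gene. An f1 phage origin is also present, and small annotated fragments of bom and rop appear to be backbone remnants.

The construct contains two expression units. In the first, a human U6 RNA polymerase III promoter drives a single guide RNA: a 20-nt human ATM-targeting spacer, cloned into the BbsI sites of the backbone, sits between the promoter and the S. pyogenes gRNA scaffold. In the second, Cas9 is expressed from a hybrid promoter made of the CMV enhancer, the chicken β-actin promoter and a hybrid intron, which is what the catalogue entry abbreviates as "CMV". The Cas9 coding sequence is annotated as adjoining N- and C-terminal portions that together form a continuous open reading frame. It is followed by a nucleoplasmin bipartite nuclear localization signal and terminated by a bovine growth hormone polyadenylation signal. A single AAV2 ITR is annotated downstream. With only one ITR, the plasmid is not an AAV packaging vector.

The record lists no mammalian selection marker or fluorescent reporter. The name indicates that the guide targets the region of ATM encoding the protein's N-terminus. The associated study analysed DNA damage response factors, but the record does not describe any accompanying donor template or the specific edit intended.
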