Addgene plasmid #207089: ATM N-terminal sgRNA
Purpose: pX330 based plasmid for expression of Cas9 and the ATCATTAAGTACTAGACTCA sgRNA to target the ATM locus.
Depositing lab: Jens Schmidt. Depositing organization: Michigan State University. Publication: Systematic analysis of the molecular and biophysical properties of key DNA damage response factors. Heyza JR, Mikhova M, Bahl A, Broadbent DG, Schmidt JC. Elife. 2023 Jun 21;12:e87086. doi: 10.7554/eLife.87086. PubMed 37341699.
Backbone
  Vector backbone: pX330 Addgene #42230
  Backbone size w/o insert (bp): 8484
  Vector type: Mammalian Expression
Growth in bacteria
  Bacterial resistance: Ampicillin, 100 μg/mL
  Growth temperature: 37°C
  Growth strain: DH5alpha
  Copy number: High Copy
Gene/Insert
  Gene/Insert name: ATCATTAAGTACTAGACTCA
  Species: H. sapiens (human)
  Promoter: CMV and U6
  Cloning method: Restriction Enzyme; 5′ cloning site BbsI (unknown if destroyed); 3′ cloning site BbsI (unknown if destroyed)
  Sequencing primers: 5′ U6 forward
Terms and licenses: Academic/Nonprofit Terms; Industry Terms: Not Available to Industry
How to cite: ATM N-terminal sgRNA was a gift from Jens Schmidt (Addgene plasmid # 207089 ; http://n2t.net/addgene:207089 ; RRID:Addgene_207089)
